>Addgene plasmid #213546 | pCMV-Parkin(E16A) | addgene full sequence | sequence record 421787 | Addgene NGS Result
AGTTCATAGCCCATATATGGAGTTCCGCGTTACATAACTTACGGTAAATGGCCCGCCTGGCTGACCGCCC
AACGACCCCCGCCCATTGACGTCAATAATGACGTATGTTCCCATAGTAACGCCAATAGGGACTTTCCATT
GACGTCAATGGGTGGAGTATTTACGGTAAACTGCCCACTTGGCAGTACATCAAGTGTATCATATGCCAAG
TACGCCCCCTATTGACGTCAATGACGGTAAATGGCCCGCCTGGCATTATGCCCAGTACATGACCTTATGG
GACTTTCCTACTTGGCAGTACATCTACGTATTAGTCATCGCTATTACCATGGTGATGCGGTTTTGGCAGT
ACATCAATGGGCGTGGATAGCGGTTTGACTCACGGGGATTTCCAAGTCTCCACCCCATTGACGTCAATGG
GAGTTTGTTTTGGCACCAAAATCAACGGGACTTTCCAAAATGTCGTAACAACTCCGCCCCATTGACGCAA
ATGGGCGGTAGGCGTGTACGGTGGGAGGTCTATATAAGCAGAGCTGGTTTAGTGAACCGTCAGATCCGCT
AGCGCTACCGGTCGCCACCATGATAGTGTTTGTCAGGTTCAACTCCAGCCATGGTTTCCCAGTGGCGGTC
GATTCTGACACCAGCATCTTCCAGCTCAAGGAGGTGGTTGCTAAGCGACAGGGGGTTCCGGCTGACCAGT
TGCGTGTGATTTTCGCAGGGAAGGAGCTGAGGAATGACTGGACTGTGCAGAATTGTGACCTGGATCAGCA
GAGCATTGTTCACATTGTGCAGAGACCGTGGAGAAAAGGTCAAGAAATGAATGCAACTGGAGGCGACGAC
CCCAGAAACGCGGCGGGAGGCTGTGAGCGGGAGCCCCAGAGCTTGACTCGGGTGGACCTCAGCAGCTCAG
TCCTCCCAGGAGACTCTGTGGGGCTGGCTGTCATTCTGCACACTGACAGCAGGAAGGACTCACCACCAGC
TGGAAGTCCAGCAGGTAGATCAATCTACAACAGCTTTTATGTGTATTGCAAAGGCCCCTGTCAAAGAGTG
CAGCCGGGAAAACTCAGGGTACAGTGCAGCACCTGCAGGCAGGCAACGCTCACCTTGACCCAGGGTCCAT
CTTGCTGGGATGATGTTTTAATTCCAAACCGGATGAGTGGTGAATGCCAATCCCCACACTGCCCTGGGAC
TAGTGCAGAATTTTTCTTTAAATGTGGAGCACACCCCACCTCTGACAAGGAAACATCAGTAGCTTTGCAC
CTGATCGCAACAAATAGTCGGAACATCACTTGCATTACGTGCACAGACGTCAGGAGCCCCGTCCTGGTTT
TCCAGTGCAACTCCCGCCACGTGATTTGCTTAGACTGTTTCCACTTATACTGTGTGACAAGACTCAATGA
TCGGCAGTTTGTCCACGACCCTCAGCTTGGCTACTCCCTGCCTTGTGTGGCTGGCTGTCCCAACTCCTTG
ATTAAAGAGCTCCATCACTTCAGGATTCTGGGAGAAGAGCAGTACAACCGGTACCAGCAGTATGGTGCAG
AGGAGTGTGTCCTGCAGATGGGGGGCGTGTTATGCCCCCGCCCTGGCTGTGGAGCGGGGCTGCTGCCGGA
GCCTGACCAGAGGAAAGTCACCTGCGAAGGGGGCAATGGCCTGGGCTGTGGGTTTGCCTTCTGCCGGGAA
TGTAAAGAAGCGTACCATGAAGGGGAGTGCAGTGCCGTATTTGAAGCCTCAGGAACAACTACTCAGGCCT
ACAGAGTCGATGAAAGAGCCGCCGAGCAGGCTCGTTGGGAAGCAGCCTCCAAAGAAACCATCAAGAAAAC
CACCAAGCCCTGTCCCCGCTGCCATGTACCAGTGGAAAAAAATGGAGGCTGCATGCACATGAAGTGTCCG
CAGCCCCAGTGCAGGCTCGAGTGGTGCTGGAACTGTGGCTGCGAGTGGAACCGCGTCTGCATGGGGGACC
ACTGGTTCGACGTGTAAGGATCCACCGGATCTAGATAACTGATCATAATCAGCCATACCACATTTGTAGA
GGTTTTACTTGCTTTAAAAAACCTCCCACACCTCCCCCTGAACCTGAAACATAAAATGAATGCAATTGTT
GTTGTTAACTTGTTTATTGCAGCTTATAATGGTTACAAATAAAGCAATAGCATCACAAATTTCACAAATA
AAGCATTTTTTTCACTGCATTCTAGTTGTGGTTTGTCCAAACTCATCAATGTATCTTAACGCGTAAATTG
TAAGCGTTAATATTTTGTTAAAATTCGCGTTAAATTTTTGTTAAATCAGCTCATTTTTTAACCAATAGGC
CGAAATCGGCAAAATCCCTTATAAATCAAAAGAATAGACCGAGATAGGGT
[37 nt withheld, positions 2361-2397]
AAAGAACGTGGACTCCAACGTCAAAGG
[49 nt withheld, positions 2425-2473]
T
[91 nt withheld, positions 2475-2565]
G
[124 nt withheld, positions 2567-2690]
CAGGTGGCACTTTTCGGGGAAATGTGCGCGGAACCCCTATTTGTTTATTTTTCTAAATACATTCAAATAT
GTATCCGCTCATGAGACAATAACCCTGATAAATGCTTCAATAATATTGAAAAAGGAAGAGTCCTGAGGCG
GAAAGAACCAGCTGTGGAATGTGTGTCAGTTAGGGTGTGGAAAGTCCCCAGGCTCCCCAGCAGGCAGAAG
TATGCAAAGCATGCATCTCAATTAGTCAGCAACCAGGTGTGGAAAGTCCCCAGGCTCCCCAGCAGGCAGA
AGTATGCAAAGCATGCATCTCAATTAGTCAGCAACCATAGTCCCGCCCCTAACTCCGCCCATCCCGCCCC
TAACTCCGCCCAGTTCCGCCCATTCTCCGCCCCATGGCTGACTAATTTTTTTTATTTATGCAGAGGCCGA
GGCCGCCTCGGCCTCTGAGCTATTCCAGAAGTAGTGAGGAGGCTTTTTTGGAGGCCTAGGCTTTTGCAAA
GATCGATCAAGAGACAGGATGAGGATCGTTTCGCATGATTGAACAAGATGGATTGCACGCAGGTTCTCCG
GCCGCTTGGGTGGAGAGGCTATTCGGCTATGACTGGGCACAACAGACAATCGGCTGCTCTGATGCCGCCG
TGTTCCGGCTGTCAGCGCAGGGGCGCCCGGTTCTTTTTGTCAAGACCGACCTGTCCGGTGCCCTGAATGA
ACTGCAAGACGAGGCAGCGCGGCTATCGTGGCTGGCCACGACGGGCGTTCCTTGCGCAGCTGTGCTCGAC
GTTGTCACTGAAGCGGGAAGGGACTGGCTGCTATTGGGCGAAGTGCCGGGGCAGGATCTCCTGTCATCTC
ACCTTGCTCCTGCCGAGAAAGTATCCATCATGGCTGATGCAATGCGGCGGCTGCATACGCTTGATCCGGC
TACCTGCCCATTCGACCACCAAGCGAAACATCGCATCGAGCGAGCACGTACTCGGATGGAAGCCGGTCTT
GTCGATCAGGATGATCTGGACGAAGAGCATCAGGGGCTCGCGCCAGCCGAACTGTTCGCCAGGCTCAAGG
CGAGCATGCCCGACGGCGAGGATCTCGTCGTGACCCATGGCGATGCCTGCTTGCCGAATATCATGGTGGA
AAATGGCCGCTTTTCTGGATTCATCGACTGTGGCCGGCTGGGTGTGGCGGACCGCTATCAGGACATAGCG
TTGGCTACCCGTGATATTGCTGAAGAGCTTGGCGGCGAATGGGCTGACCGCTTCCTCGTGCTTTACGGTA
TCGCCGCTCCCGATTCGCAGCGCATCGCCTTCTATCGCCTTCTTGACGAGTTCTTCTGAGCGGGACTCTG
GGGTTCGAAATGACCGACCAAGCGACGCCCAACCTGCCATCACGAGATTTCGATTCCACCGCCGCCTTCT
ATGAAAGGTTGGGCTTCGGAATCGTTTTCCGGGACGCCGGCTGGATGATCCTCCAGCGCGGGGATCTCAT
GCTGGAGTTCTTCGCCCACCCTAGGGGGAGGCTAACTGAAACACGGAAGGAGACAATACCGGAAGGAACC
CGCGCTATGACGGCAATAAAAAGACAGAATAAAACGCACGGTGTTGGGTCGTTTGTTCATAAACGCGGGG
TTCGGTCCCAGGGCTGGCACTCTGTCGATACCCCACCGAGACCCCATTGGGGCCAATACGCCCGCGTTTC
TTCCTTTTCCCCACCCCACCCCCCAAGTTCGGGTGAAGGCCCAGGGCTCGCAGCCAACGTCGGGGCGGCA
GGCCCTGCCATAGCCTCAGGTTACTCATATATACTTTAGATTGATTTAAAACTTCATTTTTAATTTAAAA
GGATCTAGGTGAAGATCCTTTTTGATAATCTCATGACCAAAATCCCTTAACGTGAGTTTTCGTTCCACTG
AGCGTCAGACCCCGTAGAAAAGATCAAAGGATCTTCTTGAGATCCTTTTTTTCTGCGCGTAATCTGCTGC
TTGCAAACAAAAAAACCACCGCTACCAGCGGTGGTTTGTTTGCCGGATCAAGAGCTACCAACTCTTTTTC
CGAAGGTAACTGGCTTCAGCAGAGCGCAGATACCAAATACTGTTCTTCTAGTGTAGCCGTAGTTAGGCCA
CCACTTCAAGAACTCTGTAGCACCGCCTACATACCTCGCTCTGCTAATCCTGTTACCAGTGGCTGCTGCC
AGTGGCGATAAGTCGTGTCTTACCGGGTTGGACTCAAGACGATAGTTACCGGATAAGGCGCAGCGGTCGG
GCTGAACGGGGGGTTCGTGCACACAGCCCAGCTTGGAGCGAACGACCTACACCGAACTGAGATACCTACA
GCGTGAGCTATGAGAAAGCGCCACGCTTCCCGAAGGGAGAAAGGCGGACAGGTATCCGGTAAGCGGCAGG
GTCGGAACAGGAGAGCGCACGAGGGAGCTTCCAGGGGGAAACGCCTGGTATCTTTATAGTCCTGTCGGGT
TTCGCCACCTCTGACTTGAGCGTCGATTTTTGTGATGCTCGTCAGGGGGGCGGAGCCTATGGAAAAACGC
CAGCAACGCGGCCTTTTTACGGTTCCTGGCCTTTTGCTGGCCTTTTGCTCACATGTTCTTTCCTGCGTTA
TCCCCTGATTCTGTGGATAACCGTATTACCGCCATGCATTAGTTATTAATAGTAATCAATTACGGGGTCA
TT
Features (pLannotate 1.2.2; 14 found; start..end, strand, type, name):
     28..331     +  enhancer       CMV enhancer: human cytomegalovirus immediate early enhancer
    332..535     +  promoter       CMV promoter: human cytomegalovirus (CMV) immediate early promoter
    580..1974    +  CDS            PRKN: PRKN_HUMAN - Also known as PARK2. Experimental evidence at protein level: Swiss-Prot protein existence level 1. Functions within a multiprotein E3 ubiquitin ligase complex, catalyzing the covalent attachment of ubiquitin moieties onto substrate proteins (PubMed:10888878, PubMed:10973942, PubMed:11431533, PubMed:12150907, PubMed:12628165, PubMed:15105460, PubMed:16135753, PubMed:21376232, PubMed:21532592, PubMed:23754282, PubMed:23620051, PubMed:24660806, PubMed:24751536, PubMed:32047033, PubMed:29311685, PubMed:22396657). Substrates include SYT11 and VDAC1 (PubMed:32047033, PubMed:29311685). O
   2000..2084    +  CDS            large T antigen (fragment): large T antigen from SV40 (simian virus 40)
   2107..2228    +  polyA_signal   SV40 poly(A) signal: SV40 polyadenylation signal
   2262..2690    -  rep_origin     f1 ori (sequence partly withheld): f1 bacteriophage origin of replication; arrow indicates direction of (+) strand synthesis
   2717..2821    +  promoter       AmpR promoter: bla
   2823..3180    +  promoter       SV40 promoter: SV40 enhancer and early promoter
   3215..4009    +  CDS            NeoR/KanR: aminoglycoside phosphotransferase from Tn5; aph(3')-II (or nptII); confers resistance to neomycin, kanamycin, and G418 (Geneticin®)
   4030..4182    +  CDS            ble (fragment): BLE_KLEPN - Experimental evidence at protein level: Swiss-Prot protein existence level 1. Binding protein with a strong affinity to the bleomycin family of antibiotics. Binds to CL990; an antimitotic-antibiotic compound. From Klebsiella pneumoniae.
   4241..4288    +  polyA_signal   HSV TK poly(A) signal: herpes simplex virus thymidine kinase polyadenylation signal (Cole and Stacy, 1985)
   4379..4395    -  polyA_signal   bGH poly(A) signal (fragment): bovine growth hormone polyadenylation signal
   4617..5205    +  rep_origin     ori: high-copy-number ColE1/pMB1/pBR322/pUC origin of replication
   5320..5352    +  enhancer       CMV enhancer (fragment): human cytomegalovirus immediate early enhancer
