[The description below was written by a language model from this plasmid's Addgene catalogue record and pLannotate feature annotations shown in this document.]
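Description:
pCMV-Parkin(E16A) is a 5,352 bp mammalian expression plasmid for transient expression of human Parkin (PRKN, also known as PARK2) carrying an E16A point substitution. The roughly 1.4 kb Parkin open reading frame was inserted by Gibson assembly into a backbone derived from another repository plasmid. It sits directly downstream of the human cytomegalovirus immediate-early enhancer and promoter, which drive strong constitutive transcription in most mammalian cell lines. Transcripts are terminated by an SV40 polyadenylation signal; the short "large T antigen" fragment annotated just upstream of it is most likely part of that SV40-derived 3′ region rather than a functional coding element. The feature table shows no epitope tag or fluorescent protein fused to Parkin, so the protein appears to be expressed untagged.

The backbone has the layout typical of kanamycin-selectable CMV expression vectors. A high-copy ColE1/pUC-type origin supports propagation in E. coli, and an f1 origin permits single-stranded DNA production. A single Tn5 aminoglycoside phosphotransferase gene (NeoR/KanR) lies behind tandem bacterial (bla-type) and SV40 early promoters and is followed by the HSV TK polyadenylation signal. This gives kanamycin resistance in bacteria and could in principle allow G418 selection in mammalian cells, although the stated purpose is transient expression. The small ble and bGH poly(A) fragments are probably annotation remnants.

Parkin is an E3 ubiquitin ligase, and the plasmid comes from a study of positive feedback and input thresholds in the PINK1/Parkin mitophagy circuit. It would therefore typically be used to compare the mutant with wild-type Parkin in transfected cells. The record does not state the functional consequence of the E16A change.
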