Addgene plasmid #213546: pCMV-Parkin(E16A)
Purpose: Transient mammalian expresssion of E16A Parkin
Depositing lab: Steven Altschuler & Lani Wu. Depositing organization: University of California, San Francisco (UCSF). Publication: A PINK1 input threshold arises from positive feedback in the PINK1/Parkin mitophagy decision circuit. Waters CS, Angenent SB, Altschuler SJ, Wu LF. Cell Rep. 2023 Oct 31;42(10):113260. doi: 10.1016/j.celrep.2023.113260. Epub 2023 Oct 17. PubMed 37851575.
Backbone
  Vector backbone: Addgene #23956
  Backbone size w/o insert (bp): 3954
  Vector type: Mammalian Expression
Growth in bacteria
  Bacterial resistance: Kanamycin, 50 μg/mL
  Growth temperature: 30°C
  Growth strain: NEB Stable
  Copy number: High Copy
Gene/Insert
  Gene/Insert name: Parkin (alt name: PARK2)
  Species: H. sapiens (human)
  Insert size (bp): 1398
  Mutation: E16A mutation in Parkin
  Entrez Gene: PRKN (a.k.a. AR-JP, LPRS2, PARK2, PDJ)
  Promoter: CMV
  Cloning method: Gibson Cloning
  Sequencing primers: 5′ CMV Forward
Terms and licenses: Academic/Nonprofit Terms; Industry Terms: Not Available to Industry
How to cite: pCMV-Parkin(E16A) was a gift from Steven Altschuler & Lani Wu (Addgene plasmid # 213546 ; http://n2t.net/addgene:213546 ; RRID:Addgene_213546)
